>Addgene plasmid #139702 | P336-FBP_11 | addgene full sequence | sequence record 296517 | Addgene NGS Result
TGGCACTGGCCGTCGTTTTACAACGTCGTGACTGGGAAAACCCTGGCGTTACCCAACTTAATCGCCTTGC
AGCACATCCCCCTTTCGCCAGCTGGCGTAATAGCGAAGAGGCCCGCACCGATCGCCCTTCCCAACAGTTG
CGCAGCCTGAATGGCGAATGCTAGAGCAGCTTGAGCTTGGATCAGATTGTCGTTTCCCGCCTTCAGTTTA
AACTATCAGTGTTTGACAGGATATATTGGCGGGTAAACCTAAGAGAAAAGAGCGTTTATTAGAATAATCG
GATATTTAAAAGGGCGTGAAAAGGTTTATCCGTTCGTCCATTTGTATGTGCATGCCAACCACAGGGTTCC
CCTCGGGATCAAAGTACTTTGATCCAACCCCTCCGCTGCTATAGTGCAGTCGGCTTCTGACGTTCAGTGC
AGCCGTCTTCTGAAAACGACATGTCGCACAAGTCCTAAGTTACGCGACAGGCTGCCGCCCTGCCCTTTTC
CTGGCGTTTTCTTGTCGCGTGTTTTAGTCGCATAAAGTAGAATACTTGCGACTAGAACCGGAGACATTAC
GCCATGAACAAGAGCGCCGCCGCTGGCCTGCTGGGCTATGCCCGCGTCAGCACCGACGACCAGGACTTGA
CCAACCAACGGGCCGAACTGCACGCGGCCGGCTGCACCAAGCTGTTTTCCGAGAAGATCACCGGCACCAG
GCGCGACCGCCCGGAGCTGGCCAGGATGCTTGACCACCTACGCCCTGGCGACGTTGTGACAGTGACCAGG
CTAGACCGCCTGGCCCGCAGCACCCGCGACCTACTGGACATTGCCGAGCGCATCCAGGAGGCCGGCGCGG
GCCTGCGTAGCCTGGCAGAGCCGTGGGCCGACACCACCACGCCGGCCGGCCGCATGGTGTTGACCGTGTT
CGCCGGCATTGCCGAGTTCGAGCGTTCCCTAATCATCGACCGCACCCGGAGCGGGCGCGAGGCCGCCAAG
GCCCGAGGCGTGAAGTTTGGCCCCCGCCCTACCCTCACCCCGGCACAGATCGCGCACGCCCGCGAGCTGA
TCGACCAGGAAGGCCGCACCGTGAAAGAGGCGGCTGCACTGCTTGGCGTGCATCGCTCGACCCTGTACCG
CGCACTTGAGCGCAGCGAGGAAGTGACGCCCACCGAGGCCAGGCGGCGCGGTGCCTTCCGTGAGGACGCA
TTGACCGAGGCCGACGCCCTGGCGGCCGCCGAGAATGAACGCCAAGAGGAACAAGCATGAAACCGCACCA
GGACGGCCAGGACGAACCGTTTTTCATTACCGAAGAGATCGAGGCGGAGATGATCGCGGCCGGGTACGTG
TTCGAGCCGCCCGCGCACGGCTCAACCGTGCGGCTGCATGAAATCCTGGCCGGTTTGTCTGATGCCAAGC
TGGCGGCCTGGCCGGCCAGCTTGGCCGCTGAAGAAACCGAGCGCCGCCGTCTAAAAAGGTGATGTGTATT
TGAGTAAAACAGCTTGCGTCATGCGGTCGCTGCGTATATGATGCGATGAGTAAATAAACAAATACGCAAG
GGGAACGCATGAAGGTTATCGCTGTACTTAACCAGAAAGGCGGGTCAGGCAAGACGACCATCGCAACCCA
TCTAGCCCGCGCCCTGCAACTCGCCGGGGCCGATGTTCTGTTAGTCGATTCCGATCCCCAGGGCAGTGCC
CGCGATTGGGCGGCCGTGCGGGAAGATCAACCGCTAACCGTTGTCGGCATCGACCGCCCGACGATTGACC
GCGACGTGAAGGCCATCGGCCGGCGCGACTTCGTAGTGATCGACGGAGCGCCCCAGGCGGCGGACTTGGC
TGTGTCCGCGATCAAGGCAGCCGACTTCGTGCTGATTCCGGTGCAGCCAAGCCCTTACGACATATGGGCC
ACCGCCGACCTGGTGGAGCTGGTTAAGCAGCGCATTGAGGTCACGGATGGAAGGCTACAAGCGGCCTTTG
TCGTGTCGCGGGCGATCAAAGGCACGCGCATCGGCGGTGAGGTTGCCGAGGCGCTGGCCGGGTACGAGCT
GCCCATTCTTGAGTCCCGTATCACGCAGCGCGTGAGCTACCCAGGCACTGCCGCCGCCGGCACAACCGTT
CTTGAATCAGAACCCGAGGGCGACGCTGCCCGCGAGGTCCAGGCGCTGGCCGCTGAAATTAAATCAAAAC
TCATTTGAGTTAATGAGGTAAAGAGAAAATGAGCAAAAGCACAAACACGCTAAGTGCCGGCCGTCCGAGC
GCACGCAGCAGCAAGGCTGCAACGTTGGCCAGCCTGGCAGACACGCCAGCCATGAAGCGGGTCAACTTTC
AGTTGCCGGCGGAGGATCACACCAAGCTGAAGATGTACGCGGTACGCCAAGGCAAGACCATTACCGAGCT
GCTATCTGAATACATCGCGCAGCTACCAGAGTAAATGAGCAAATGAATAAATGAGTAGATGAATTTTAGC
GGCTAAAGGAGGCGGCATGGAAAATCAAGAACAACCAGGCACCGACGCCGTGGAATGCCCCATGTGTGGA
GGAACGGGCGGTTGGCCAGGCGTAAGCGGCTGGGTTGCCTGCCGGCCCTGCAATGGCACTGGAACCCCCA
AGCCCGAGGAATCGGCGTGAGCGGTCGCAAACCATCCGGCCCGGTACAAATCGGCGCGGCGCTGGGTGAT
GACCTGGTGGAGAAGTTGAAGGCCGCGCAGGCCGCCCAGCGGCAACGCATCGAGGCAGAAGCACGCCCCG
GTGAATCGTGGCAAGCGGCCGCTGATCGAATCCGCAAAGAATCCCGGCAACCGCCGGCAGCCGGTGCGCC
GTCGATTAGGAAGCCGCCCAAGGGCGACGAGCAACCAGATTTTTTCGTTCCGATGCTCTATGACGTGGGC
ACCCGCGATAGTCGCAGCATCATGGACGTGGCCGTTTTCCGTCTGTCGAAGCGTGACCGACGAGCTGGCG
AGGTGATCCGCTACGAGCTTCCAGACGGGCACGTAGAGGTTTCCGCAGGGCCGGCCGGCATGGCCAGTGT
GTGGGATTACGACCTGGTACTGATGGCGGTTTCCCATCTAACCGAATCCATGAACCGATACCGGGAAGGG
AAGGGAGACAAGCCCGGCCGCGTGTTCCGTCCACACGTTGCGGACGTACTCAAGTTCTGCCGGCGAGCCG
ATGGCGGAAAGCAGAAAGACGACCTGGTAGAAACCTGCATTCGGTTAAACACCACGCACGTTGCCATGCA
GCGTACGAAGAAGGCCAAGAACGGCCGCCTGGTGACGGTATCCGAGGGTGAAGCCTTGATTAGCCGCTAC
AAGATCGTAAAGAGCGAAACCGGGCGGCCGGAGTACATCGAGATCGAGCTAGCTGATTGGATGTACCGCG
AGATCACAGAAGGCAAGAACCCGGACGTGCTGACGGTTCACCCCGATTACTTTTTGATCGATCCCGGCAT
CGGCCGTTTTCTCTACCGCCTGGCACGCCGCGCCGCAGGCAAGGCAGAAGCCAGATGGTTGTTCAAGACG
ATCTACGAACGCAGTGGCAGCGCCGGAGAGTTCAAGAAGTTCTGTTTCACCGTGCGCAAGCTGATCGGGT
CAAATGACCTGCCGGAGTACGATTTGAAGGAGGAGGCGGGGCAGGCTGGCCCGATCCTAGTCATGCGCTA
CCGCAACCTGATCGAGGGCGAAGCATCCGCCGGTTCCTAATGTACGGAGCAGATGCTAGGGCAAATTGCC
CTAGCAGGGGAAAAAGGTCGAAAAGGCCTCTTTCCTGTGGATAGCACGTACATTGGGAACCCAAAGCCGT
ACATTGGGAACCGGAACCCGTACATTGGGAACCCAAAGCCGTACATTGGGAACCGGTCACACATGTAAGT
GACTGATATAAAAGAGAAAAAAGGCGATTTTTCCGCCTAAAACTCTTTAAAACTTATTAAAACTCTTAAA
ACCCGCCTGGCCTGTGCATAACTGTCTGGCCAGCGCACAGCCCAAGAGCTGCAAAAAGCGCCTACCCTTC
GGTCGCTGCGCTCCCTACGCCCCGCCGCTTCGCGTCGGCCTATCGCGGCCGCTGGCCGCTCAAAAATGGC
TGGCCTACGGCCAGGCAATCTACCAGGGCGCGGACAAGCCGCGCCGTCGCCACTCGACCGCCGGCGCCCA
CATCAAGGCACCCTGCCTCGCGCGTTTCGGTGATGACGGTGAAAACCTCTGACACATGCAGCTCCCGGAA
ACGGTCACAGCTTGTCTGTAAGCGGATGCCGGGAGCAGACAAGCCCGTCAGGGCGCGTCAGCGGGTGTTG
GCGGGTGTCGGGGCGCAGCCATGACCCAGTCACGTAGCGATAGCGGAGTGTATACTGGCTTAACTATGCG
GCATCAGAGCAGATTGTACTGAGAGTGCACCATATGCGGTGTGAAATACCGCACAGATGCGTAAGGAGAA
AATACCGCATCAGGCCCTCTTCCGCTTCCTCGCTCACTGACTCGCTGCGCTCGGTCGTTCGGCTGCGGCG
AGCGGTATCAGCTCACTCAAAGGCGGTAATACGGTTATCCACAGAATCAGGGGATAACGCAGGAAAGAAC
ATGTGAGCAAAAGGCCAGCAAAAGGCCAGGAACCGTAAAAAGGCCGCGTTGCTGGCGTTTTTCCATAGGC
TCCGCCCCCCTGACGAGCATCACAAAAATCGACGCTCAAGTCAGAGGTGGCGAAACCCGACAGGACTATA
AAGATACCAGGCGTTTCCCCCTGGAAGCTCCCTCGTGCGCTCTCCTGTTCCGACCCTGCCGCTTACCGGA
TACCTGTCCGCCTTTCTCCCTTCGGGAAGCGTGGCGCTTTCTCATAGCTCACGCTGTAGGTATCTCAGTT
CGGTGTAGGTCGTTCGCTCCAAGCTGGGCTGTGTGCACGAACCCCCCGTTCAGCCCGACCGCTGCGCCTT
ATCCGGTAACTATCGTCTTGAGTCCAACCCGGTAAGACACGACTTATCGCCACTGGCAGCAGCCACTGGT
AACAGGATTAGCAGAGCGAGGTATGTAGGCGGTGCTACAGAGTTCTTGAAGTGGTGGCCTAACTACGGCT
ACACTAGAAGGACAGTATTTGGTATCTGCGCTCTGCTGAAGCCAGTTACCTTCGGAAAAAGAGTTGGTAG
CTCTTGATCCGGCAAACAAACCACCGCTGGTAGCGGTGGTTTTTTTGTTTGCAAGCAGCAGATTACGCGC
AGAAAAAAAGGATCTCAAGAAGATCCTTTGATCTTTTCTACGGGGTCTGACGCTCAGTGGAACGAAAACT
CACGTTAAGGGATTTTGGTCATGCATTCTAGGTACTAAAACAATTCATCCAGTAAAATATAATATTTTAT
TTTCTCCCAATCAGGCTTGATCCCCAGTAAGTCAAAAAATAGCTCGACATACTGTTCTTCCCCGATATCC
TCCCTGATCGACCGGACGCAGAAGGCAATGTCATACCACTTGTCCGCCCTGCCGCTTCTCCCAAGATCAA
TAAAGCCACTTACTTTGCCATCTTTCACAAAGATGTTGCTGTCTCCCAGGTCGCCGTGGGAAAAGACAAG
TTCCTCTTCGGGCTTTTCCGTCTTTAAAAAATCATACAGCTCGCGCGGATCTTTAAATGGAGTGTCTTCT
TCCCAGTTTTCGCAATCCACATCGGCCAGATCGTTATTCAGTAAGTAATCCAATTCGGCTAAGCGGCTGT
CTAAGCTATTCGTATAGGGACAATCCGATATGTCGATGGAGTGAAAGAGCCTGATGCACTCCGCATACAG
CTCGATAATCTTTTCAGGGCTTTGTTCATCTTCATACTCTTCCGAGCAAAGGACGCCATCGGCCTCACTC
ATGAGCAGATTGCTCCAGCCATCATGCCGTTCAAAGTGCAGGACCTTTGGAACAGGCAGCTTTCCTTCCA
GCCATAGCATCATGTCCTTTTCCCGTTCCACATCATAGGTGGTCCCTTTATACCGGCTGTCCGTCATTTT
TAAATATAGGTTTTCATTTTCTCCCACCAGCTTATATACCTTAGCAGGAGACATTCCTTCCGTATCTTTT
ACGCAGCGGTATTTTTCGATCAGTTTTTTCAATTCCGGTGATATTCTCATTTTAGCCATTTATTATTTCC
TTCCTCTTTTCTACAGTATTTAAAGATACCCCAAGAAGCTAATTATAACAAGACGAACTCCAATTCACTG
TTCCTTGCATTCTAAAACCTTAAATACCAGAAAACAGCTTTTTCAAAGTTGTTTTCAAAGTTGGCGTATA
ACATAGTATCGACGGAGCCGATTTTGAAACCGCGGTGATCACAGGCAGCAACGCTCTGTCATCGTTACAA
TCAACATGCTACCCTCCGCGAGATCATCCGTGTTTCAAACCCGGCAGCTTAGTTGCCGTTCTTCCGAATA
GCATCGGTAACATGAGCAAAGTCTGCCGCCTTACAACGGCTCTCCCGCTGACGCCGTCCCGGACTGATGG
GCTGCCTGTATCGAGTGGTGATTTTGTGCCGAGCTGCCGGTCGGGGAGCTGTTGGCTGGCTGGTGGCAGG
ATATATTGTGGTGTAAACAAATTGACGCTTAGACAACTTAATAACACATTGCGGACGTTTTTAATGTACT
GAATTAACGCCGAATTAATTCGGGGGATCTGGATTTTAGTACTGGATTTTGGTTTTAGGAATTAGAAATT
TTATTGATAGAAGTATTTTACAAATACAAATACATACTAAGGGTTTCTTATATGCTCAACACATGAGCGA
AACCCTATAGGAACCCTAATTCCCTTATCTGGGAACTACTCACACATTATTATGGAGAAACTCGAGCTTG
TCGATCGACTCTAGCTAGAGGATCGATCCGAACCCCAGAGTCCCGCTCAGAAGAACTCGTCAAGAAGGCG
ATAGAAGGCGATGCGCTGCGAATCGGGAGCGGCGATACCGTAAAGCACGAGGAAGCGGTCAGCCCATTCG
CCGCCAAGTTCTTCAGCAATATCACGGGTAGCCAACGCTATGTCCTGATAGCGGTCCGCCACACCCAGCC
GGCCACAGTCGATGAATCCAGAAAAGCGGCCATTTTCCACCATGATATTCGGCAAGCAGGCATCGCCATG
TGTCACGACGAGATCCTCGCCGTCGGGCATGCGCGCCTTGAGCCTGGCGAACAGTTCGGCTGGCGCGAGC
CCCTGATGTTCTTCGTCCAGATCATCCTGATCGACAAGACCGGCTTCCATCCGAGTACGTGCTCGCTCGA
TGCGATGTTTCGCTTGGTGGTCGAATGGGCAGGTAGCCGGATCAAGCGTATGCAGCCGCCGCATTGCATC
AGCCATGATGGATACTTTCTCGGCAGGAGCAAGGTGAGATGACAGGAGATCCTGCCCCGGCACTTCGCCC
AATAGCAGCCAGTCCCTTCCCGCTTCAGTGACAACGTCGAGCACAGCTGCGCAAGGAACGCCCGTCGTGG
CCAGCCACGATAGCCGCGCTGCCTCGTCCTGGAGTTCATTCAGGGCACCGGACAGGTCGGTCTTGACAAA
AAGAACCGGGCGCCCCTGCGCTGACAGCCGAAACACGGCGGCATCAGAGCAGCCGATTGTCTGTTGTGCC
CAGTCATAGCCGAATAGCCTCTCCACCCAAGCGGCCGGAGAACCTGCGTGCAATCCATCTTGTTCAATCC
CCATGGTCGATCGACAGATCTGCGAAAGCTCGAGAGAGATAGATTTGTAGAGAGAGACTGGTGATTTCAG
CGTGTCCTCTCCAAATGAAATGAACTTCCTTATATAGAGGAAGGGTCTTGCGAAGGATAGTGGGATTGTG
CGTCATCCCTTACGTCAGTGGAGATATCACATCAATCCACTTGCTTTGAAGACGTGGTTGGAACGTCTTC
TTTTTCCACGATGCTCCTCGTGGGTGGGGGTCCATCTTTGGGACCACTGTCGGCAGAGGCATCTTGAACG
ATAGCCTTTCCTTTATCGCAATGATGGCATTTGTAGGTGCCACCTTCCTTTTCTACTGTCCTTTTGATGA
AGTGACAGATAGCTGGGCAATGGAATCCGAGGAGGTTTCCCGATATTACCCTTTGTTGAAAAGTCTCAAT
AGCCCTTTGGTCTTCTGAGACTGTATCTTTGATATTCTTGGAGTAGACGAGAGTGTCGTGCTCCACCATG
TTCACATCAATCCACTTGCTTTGAAGACGTGGTTGGAACGTCTTCTTTTTCCACGATGCTCCTCGTGGGT
GGGGGTCCATCTTTGGGACCACTGTCGGCAGAGGCATCTTGAACGATAGCCTTTCCTTTATCGCAATGAT
GGCATTTGTAGGTGCCACCTTCCTTTTCTACTGTCCTTTTGATGAAGTGACAGATAGCTGGGCAATGGAA
TCCGAGGAGGTTTCCCGATATTACCCTTTGTTGAAAAGTCTCAATAGCCCTTTGGTCTTCTGAGACTGTA
TCTTTGATATTCTTGGAGTAGACGAGAGTGTCGTGCTCCACCATGTTGGCAAGCTGCTCTAGCCAATACG
CAAACCGCCTCTCCCCGCGCGTTGGCCGATTCATTAATGCAGCTGGCACGACAGGTTTCCCGACTGGAAA
GCGGGCAGTGAGCGCAACGCAATTAATGTGAGTTAGCTCACTCATTAGGCACCCCAGGCTTTACACTTTA
TGCTTCCGGCTCGTATGTTGTGTGGAATTGTGAGCGGATAACAATTTCACACAGGAAACAGCTATGACAT
GATTACGAATTCGAGCTCGGTACCCGGGGATCGGCGCGCCCTATGGAGATATGACTGGTAAGTTTTTCTT
GCCAATACGAATTAGAAAACATGTCTTTGAAGATGAACTGTATTTTTTTTTTTTACTTTGTTGTCATTTT
AATGTACTTTCTTATCAGGATTAAATCTTCTGTAATTTAGAGTAGTTTTTTTAACAAGATAATTAACAAA
CTTAGAGTAATGAAAATTGAGATGTTCAGTTTTCACTCATATTTCACATTTTGGTGAAAGAGTGGGTAGT
ATGCAACGTTCTAAGTATGTTTGGACTTTGTATCATGTTGTTTTGATTCTTTGACGACATGTCTATTTGG
GAAACACCAATGACGTGTACCTTGAGACTGATACGATTCAAAGGGATAGAAACACGTCAGATTTACAAGT
GGCACCTCTTCAATGGACAATGGGTATTCCAATATGCTAAGATGCTACGAGATATCTAATTTATCTAACA
CAACTCAATTCCAAACCAAAAATCTGATGCCAGCTCGACAAGACAAAAAATCTAAGCTCAAAAATGTCAA
CAACCAATAGAAATCAAGGCATTGACGATATCACGAGATAAGCAAATTAAATCTTCAAGTTTTGCAATTC
ATATGTACGTTATAAATACCCAAAAACCTCACCGTAACCTAGCTATCCTACTGTATTTTTACAACAATTA
CCAACAACAACAAACAACAAACAACATTACAATTACTATTTACAATTACAATGGCTCCTATCTCCTCCAC
CTGGTCCAGATTAATCAGGTTCGTAGCTATAGAAACGTCACTCGTGCATATAGGCGAACCGATTGATGCA
ACTATGGACGTAGGGCTTGCTCGTCGAGAAGGGAAAACTATTCAGGCCTATGAGATTATCGGATCTGGCA
GCGCCCTGGACCTTTCTGCACAGGTGAGTAAGAACGTGCTCACAGTACGAGAATTGTTGATGCCACTTTC
TAGAGAAGAGATAAAGACGGTCAGATGCTTAGGCCTTAACTATCCTGTCCACGCAACAGAAGCCAATGTT
GCTGTACCGAAGTTTCCGAACCTGTTCTACAAACCAGTCACAAGTCTCATCGGGCCTGATGGTCTTATCA
CGATCCCTAGTGTAGTGCAACCGCCTAAGGAACATCAGTCAGATTATGAAGCTGAACTTGTGATTGTAAT
CGGAAAGGCCGCCAAGAACGTGTCTGAGGACGAAGCCTTGGATTATGTCTTAGGCTATACAGCTGCTAAC
GATATTAGTTTCCGAAAACACCAGCTCGCAGTCTCACAGTGGTCATTCTCAAAAGGATTTGGATCTCTCC
TTCTCACTATACGTATGGCCCAGACACATAGTGGAAACATAAATAGGTTCTCACGTGATCAAATCTTTAA
TGTTAAGAAAACAATCAGCTTTTTGTCTCAAGGAACTACCCTCGAACCTGGGTCTATCATTTTGACTGGC
ACCCCTGATGGGGTCGGCTTCGTCAGGAACCCGCCCTTATACTTAAAAGATGGGGATGAAGTGATGACTT
GGATAGGTTCCGGCATTGGTACGCTTGCTAACACCGTTCAAGAAGAGAAAACATGCTTTGCAAGCGGTGG
GCATGAGTAGGCTTTTATGTTGGTGATATGGTGGTAAATGTAGGGATTTAGTTTACAATTGCGTATGTCT
GTGTTGGATATCTGTAGTGCTGTTCTTATGGCTTAGATCTTGTAATTTCTCATTACAGTATCAATGAATA
GATATCAGTTTCTAGTGATGACATTGGTTCGTCTTTTAGCTGTTGATTAATTTTTCTTAATTGATTCATC
CTATTGCAATTCTTCTGAATTTAAATTGTATACTGTGAAATTAAGAAAATTCTTGAAATTAATGAGAATT
TGAGTAATAGCGCTGTTAGAGCTCTGACGGCGCGCCCTATGGAGGTCAACATGGTGGAGCACGACACTCT
GGTCTACTCCAAAAATGTCAAAGATACAGTCTCAGAAGATCAAAGGGCTATTGAGACTTTTCAACAAAGG
ATAATTTCGGGAAACCTCCTCGGATTCCATTGCCCAGCTATCTGTCACTTCATCGAAAGGACAGTAGAAA
AGGAAGGTGGCTCCTACAAATGCCATCATTGCGATAAAGGAAAGGCTATCATTCAAGATCTCTCTGCCGA
CAGTGGTCCCAAAGATGGACCCCCACCCACGAGGAGCATCGTGGAAAAAGAAGAGGTTCCAACCACGTCT
ACAAAGCAAGTGGATTGATGTGACATCTCCACTGACGTAAGGGATGACGCACAATCCCACTATCCTTCGC
AAGACCCTTCCTCTATATAAGGAAGTTCATTTCATTTGGAGAGGACACGCTCGAGTATAAGAGCTCATTT
TTACAACAATTACCAACAACAACAAACAACAAACAACATTACAATTACATTTACAATTATCGATACAATG
GTGCAGGACACTTCAAGTGCTAGCACAAGTCCAATTTTAACCAGATGGTATATAGACACTCGACCTCTCA
CGGCAAGTACCGCCGCACTTCCGCTGCTGGAAACGCTGCAACCAGCTGATCAGATCTCCGTCCAAAAATA
TTATCATCTCAAGGACAAGCACATGTCACTTGCCTCCAACCTTTTGAAGTATTTATTCGTTCATCGAAAT
TGCCGAATACCATGGAGTAGTATTGTCATATCAAGAACGCCCGACCCGCACAGAAGGCCTTGCTATATAC
CTCCTTCAGGTTCACAAGAGGACTCCTTCAAAGACGGATATACGGGAATCAACGTAGAATTCAACGTTAG
TCACCAAGCCAGCATGGTGGCAATCGCAGGTACGGCTTTCACACCTAATAGCGGTGGAGATAGCAAACTC
AAACCGGAGGTCGGAATAGATATAACATGTGTAAATGAGAGGCAGGGCAGGAATGGAGAAGAAAGATCCT
TGGAATCCCTGAGGCAGTATATAGATATATTCAGCGAAGTATTCAGCACCGCAGAGATGGCTAATATAAG
GCGACTTGATGGGGTTTCCTCAAGTTCCCTTAGTGCAGACAGACTCGTAGATTATGGATACCGATTATTC
TACACCTATTGGGCCTTAAAAGAGGCTTATATCAAGATGACAGGTGAGGCCTTATTGGCTCCTTGGTTGA
GAGAGCTGGAGTTTTCCAACGTGGTCGCTCCAGCCGCTGTCGCCGAAAGCGGGGACTCTGCTGGAGACTT
TGGCGAACCGTACACTGGCGTGCGTACAACATTGTATAAGAACCTCGTAGAGGACGTACGAATTGAGGTA
GCTGCTTTGGGAGGAGATTATCTGTTCGCAACAGCCGCTAGAGGTGGTGGTATAGGCGCATCCTCACGTC
CTGGTGGTGGCCCAGATGGCTCTGGAATTAGATCCCAGGACCCTTGGAGGCCGTTCAAGAAACTCGATAT
AGAGCGTGACATACAGCCATGTGCTACGGGCGTTTGTAATTGCCTGTCCTCAGGATAGGCTTGATCCCCC
GTCGACAGCTAGCTATATCATCAATTTATGTATTACACATAATATCGCACTCAGTCTTTCATCTACGGCA
ATGTACCAGCTGATATAATCAGTTATTGAAATATTTCTGAATTTAAACTTGCATCAATAAATTTATGTTT
TTGCTTGGACTATAATACCTGACTTGTTATTTTATCAATAAATATTTAAACTATATTTCTTTCAAGATCG
CTGTTAGAGCTCGGACGGCGCGCCCTATGGACTGGCAGACATACTGTCCCACAAATGAAGATGGAATCTG
TAAAAGAAAACGCGTGAAATAATGCGTCTGACAAAGGTTAGGTCGGCTGCCTTTAATCAATACCAAAGTG
GTCCCTACCACGATGGAAAAACTGTGCAGTCGGTTTGGCTTTTTCTGACGAACAAATAAGATTCGTGGCC
GACAGGTGGGGGTCCACCATGTGAAGGCATCTTCAGACTCCAATAATGGAGCAATGACGTAAGGGCTTAC
GAAATAAGTAAGGGTAGTTTGGGAAATGTCCACTCACCCGTCAGTCTATAAATACTTAGCCCCTCCCTCA
TTGTTAAGGGAGCAAAATCTCAGAGAGATAGTCCTAGAGAGAGAAAGAGAGCAAGTAGCCTAGAAGTAGT
CAAGGCGGCGAAGTATTCAGGCACGTGGCCAGGAAGAAGAAAAGCCAAGACGACGAAAACAGGTAAGAGC
TAAGCTTAATGGCATCCTTTGAAAATTCACTCAGTGTCTTAATAGTTGGGGCTGGCTTAGGTGGTTTGGC
CGCTGCTATAGCACTGCGAAGGCAAGGACATGTAGTCAAGATATACGATAGTTCTTCATTCAAGGCCGAA
TTGGGAGCAGGATTAGCTGTACCACCCAATACTCTCCGTTCCCTGCAACAACTGGGCTGTAATACAGAAA
ACCTGAACGGAGTAGACAACCTCTGCTTTACGGCCATGGGATACGACGGGAGTGTAGGTATGATGAATAA
TATGACCGACTACCGTGAGGCATACGGCACTTCCTGGATAATGGTACATCGAGTGGATCTCCACAACGAG
CTGATGCGAGTCGCCTTGGATCCGGGCGGGTTAGGGCCTCCTGCCACTCTTCACCTTAACCATCGTGTTA
CGTTCTGCGATGTGGATGCCTGTACAGTCACGTTTACGAACGGGACGACACAGTCTGCTGACTTGATTGT
CGGAGCTGATGGTATTAGGTCTACGATTCGAAGATTCGTTCTGGAGGAGGACGTGACTGTTCCAGCTAGC
GGAATTGTCGGCTTTCGATGGTTGGTCCAGGCCGATGCTCTCGACCCATATCCCGAACTGGATTGGATTG
TCAAAAAACCACCCTTGGGAGCCAGGTTGATTTCTACTCCACAGAACCCGCAGAGTGGCGTAGGACTGGC
CGATAGACGAACGATCATTATTTACGCATGCAGAGGTGGGACCATGGTTAATGTATTAGCCGTACACGAC
GACGAAAGAGATCAAAACACTGCTGATTGGTCCGTTCCCGCATCAAAGGATGATTTATTCAGAGTGTTTC
ACGATTACCATCCAAGATTCCGACGACTCTTAGAGTTAGCACAGGACATTAATTTATGGCAGATGAGGGT
GGTCCCGGTCTTGAAAAAATGGGTGAACAAGAGGGTATGCTTGCTGGGTGATGCCGCCCATGCTTCACTG
CCCACACTTGGACAAGGCTTCGGGATGGGGTTGGAGGATGCAGTCGCTTTGGGCACGTTGTTGCCTAAGG
GAACGACCGCATCACAGATCGAGACAAGGCTGGCCGTTTACGAACAGCTGCGAAAGGATCGAGCTGAGTT
TGTCGCCGCAGAGAGCTATGAGGAGCAATATGTCCCAGAGATGAGAGGGCTGTACCTTAGGTCCAAAGAA
TTGAGAGACAGAGTGATGGGTTATGATATTAAGGTAGAGTCAGAGAAGGTTTTGGAAACACTGTTGCGAT
CATCCAACTCAGCTTGAGCTTGTCCTGCTTTAATGAGATATGCGAGAAGCCTATGATCGCATGATATTTG
CTTTCAATTCTGTTGTGCACGTTGTAAAAAACCTGAGCATGTGTAGCTCAGATCCTTACCGCCGGTTTCG
GTTCATTCTAATGAATATATCACCCGTTACTATCGTATTTTTATGAATAATATTCTCCGTTCAATTTACT
GATTGTACCCTACTACTTATATGTACAATATTAAAATGAAAACAATATATTGTGCTGAATAGGTTTATAG
CGACATCTATGATAGAGCGCCACAATAACAAACAATTGCGTTTTATTATTACAAATCCAATTTTAAAAAA
AGCGGCAGAACCGGTCAAACCTAAAAGACTGATTACATAAATCTTATTCAAATTTCAAAAGTGCCCCAGG
GGCTAGTATCTACGACACACCGAGCGGCGAACTAATAACGCTCACTGAAGGGAACTCCGGTTCCCCGCCG
GCGCGCATGGGTGAGATTCCTTGAAGTTGAGTATTGGCCGTCCGCTCTACCGAAAGTTACGGGCACCATT
CAACCCGGTCCAGCACGGCGGCCGGGTAACCGACTTGCTGCCCCGAGAATTATGCAGCATTTTTTTGGTG
TATGTGGGCCCCAAATGAAGTGCAGGTCAAACCTTGACAGTGACGACAAATCGTTGGGCGGGTCCAGGGC
GAATTTTGCGACAACATGTCGAGGCTCAGCAGGACCGCTGTTAGAGCTCCCGGGGCGCGCCCTATGGAGT
GGCAGACATACTGTCCCACAAATGAAGATGGAATCTGTAAAAGAAAACGCGTGAAATAATGCGTCTGACA
AAGGTTAGGTCGGCTGCCTTTAATCAATACCAAAGTGGTCCCTACCACGATGGAAAAACTGTGCAGTCGG
TTTGGCTTTTTCTGACGAACAAATAAGATTCGTGGCCGACAGGTGGGGGTCCACCATGTGAAGGCATCTT
CAGACTCCAATAATGGAGCAATGACGTAAGGGCTTACGAAATAAGTAAGGGTAGTTTGGGAAATGTCCAC
TCACCCGTCAGTCTATAAATACTTAGCCCCTCCCTCATTGTTAAGGGAGCAAAATCTCAGAGAGATAGTC
CTAGAGAGAGAAAGAGAGCAAGTAGCCTAGAAGTAGTCAAGGCGGCGAAGTATTCAGGCACGTGGCCAGG
AAGAAGAAAAGCCAAGACGACGAAAACAGGTAAGAGCTAAGCTTAATGAATAGTAGTAAAAACCCTCCAT
CCACTCTGTTAGATGTTTTTCTGGATACCGCTAGGAACCTTGATACAGCATCCAGAAATGTCCTGGAGTG
CGGAGAACACAGGTGGAGTTACAGAGAGTTGGACACAGTGTCATCCGCATTGGCCCAACACCTTCGATAC
ACTGTGGGTCTTAGCCCCACTGTAGCCGTGATTAGCGAGAATCACCCCTACATACTTGCATTAATGCTCG
CCGTATGGAAACTCGGCGGAACGTTCGCACCGATAGATGTTCATTCCCCAGCCGAACTTGTTGCTGGAAT
GTTGAATATTGTAAGCCCGTCATGTCTTGTCATTCCTAGCTCTGATGTGACAAATCAGACATTGGCATGC
GATCTTAATATACCGGTTGTTGCATTCCACCCACATCAAAGTACAATTCCCGAACTCAACAAGAAGTATC
TCACAGATTCTCAGATCAGTCCTGACCTGCCCTTCCCCGACCCTAATCGACCTGCTTTGTACTTATTCAC
GTCATCTGCAACGTCTAGGTCCAATTTGAAGTGCGTGCCACTTACACACACATTCATATTGCGAAACTCC
TTAAGTAAACGAGCATGGTGCAAAAGAATGAGGCCAGAGACAGATTTTGATGGTATTAGGGTCCTGGGGT
GGGCCCCCTGGAGCCATGTCCTCGCTCATATGCAGGACATTGGCCCTCTTACATTATTGAATGCCGGGTG
CTACGTATTTGCCACGACCCCATCTACCTACCCGACGGAGCTGAAGGATGACCGTGATGTTATTAGTTGC
GCCGCAAATGCCGTAATGTACAAAGGTGTTAAATCCTTCGCATGCCTCCCATTCGTGCTTGGGGGACTCA
AGGCTTTATGTGAGTCAGAGCCCAGTGTTAAGGCACAACTGCAAGTGGAGGAACGAGCCCAGCTTTTGAA
GTCACTCCAACACATGAAAATCCTGGAATGCGGGGGGGCAATGCTCGAAGTGAGTGTGGCAAGCTGGGCT
ATAGAGAATAGGATTCCTATATCTATTGGGATTGGTATGACAGAGACAGGCGGCGCTCTTTTCGCTGGGC
CGGTCCAAGCAATTCAAACCGGCTTTAGCAGTGAAGATAAATTTATCGAGGACGCAACCTACTTGCTGGT
CAAGGACGATTACGAGAGCCACGCAGAGGAGGACATAAACGAGGGCGAGTTAGTGGTAAAGTCCAGAATG
TTACCTAGGGGTTATTTGGGCTATAACGACCCCTCTTTCTCTGTTGACGATGCTGGTTGGGTTACTTTCA
AAACTGGAGATCGATATTCAGTCACTCCTGACGGCAAATTCTCCTGGCTTGGTCGAAATACTGATTTCAT
TCAGATGACGAGTGGTGAGACTCTCGATCCCCGTCCGATTGAGTCCCTCCTTTGTGAGTCCAGCCTTATA
TCACGAGCCTGTGTCATCGGGGATAAGTTCCTGAACGGACCAGCCACAGCTGTATGCGCTATTATAGAAC
TCGAACCAACGACTGTTGAGAAAGGCCAGGCTCACAGCAGGGATATTGCCCGAATCTTTGCCCCCATCAA
TCGAGATCTTCCTCCCCCGTTACGTATAGCATGGAGTCACGTACTTGTACTTCAGCCAAGCGAGAAAATA
CCGATGACGAAAAAGGGTACAATCTTCCGTAAGAAAATCGAACAGGTTTTCGGTTCCGCTTTAGGAGGCA
GTAGCGGCGACAACTCACAAGCAACCACTGACGCTTCAGTAGTTAGGAGGGATGAGTTGAGCAACACGGT
CAAACATATCATAAGCAGAGTTTTGGGAGTCTCCGACGATGAACTCCTTTGGACACTGAGCTTTGCTGAG
CTTGGCATGACGTCCGCTCTTGCTACTAGAATAGCAAATGAATTGAACGAAGTTCTGGTAGGTGTGAACC
TCCCCATCAATGCATGCTACATTCATGTGGACCTGCCTTCTTTGTCAAATGCCGTGTATGCAAAGTTAGC
ACACCTTAAACTCCCGGATAGGACGCCCGAGCCAAGGAAGGCCCCAGTTGAAAATCCCGGTGGAAAGGAA
ATCGTAATAGTAGGTCAGGCTTTTAGGCTTCCGGGGAGTATAAATGATGTCGCTTCTTTGAGGGACGCTT
TTTTGGCTAGACAAGCATCCAGTATTATTACTGAAATACCGCCAGATAGATGGGACCACGCATCATTTTA
TCCAAAAGACATACGATTTAATAAAGCAGGGCTCGTCGACATCGCTAACTACGACCACAGTTTTTTCGGA
TTGACAGCCACGGAGGCACTGTACCTGTCACCAACGATGCGTTTGGCACTTGAAGTGTCCTTTGAAGCCT
TGGAGAATGCTAATATACCCGTGTCCCAGTTAAAGGGCTCTCAAACAGCTGTATATGTCGCAACCACCGA
CGACGGGTTTGAGACACTGCTGAATGCTGAGGCAGGATATGATGCATACACACGATTCTATGGCACTGGT
AGGGCCGCCTCTACGGCCAGTGGACGAATTAGTTATTTACTCGACGTACACGGCCCTTCAATTACCGTAG
ACACTGCTTGTTCAGGCGGTGCTGTTTGCATAGACCAGGCCATAGACTACCTCCAATCCTCTAGCGCAGC
TGATACCGCCATAATCTGCGCCAGCAACACTCACTGCTGGCCAGGTTCCTTCATGTTTCTGAGTGCTCAA
GGTATGGTAAGTTCCGGGGGGCGATGTGCAACTTTTACGACGGATGCCGACGGCTATGTACCCTCTGAAG
GTGCTGTGGCATTTATCCTCAAAACCCGAGAAGCAGCTATGAGAGATAAAGATACTATCTTGGCAACTAT
CAAAGCAACGCAGATTAGTCATAATGGTCGTTCCCAAGGTTTAGTCGCACCAAACGTCAATTCACAAGCT
GATTTACACAGAAGCTTATTGCAGAAAGCTGGTTTGAGTCCAGCCGACATTCACTTCATCGAAGCTCACG
GGACAGGAACGTCACTCGGTGACCTTAGTGAAATACAAGCAATTAATGATGCCTACACGTCATCTCAGCC
TCGAACAGCCGGACCCTTAATAGTAAGCGCAAGTAAAACCGTCATTGGTCACACAGAGCCTGCTGGACCG
TTGGTAGGCATGCTCTCAGTTCTCAACTCCTTTAAAGAGGGCGCAGTTCCCGGCTTAGCTCACCTGACAG
CAGATAACCTCAATCCGGCTTTAGACTGCTCCTCCGTCCCTTTACTTATCCCCTACCAGCCTGTCCACTT
GGCAGCTCCTAAGCCACACAGGGCTGCTGTGATGAGTTATGGCTTCTCCGGCACTCTTGGAGGTATAGTT
CTTGAAGCACCGGATGAGGAAAGGCTTGAGGAAGAACCACCCAACGATAAGCCTATGTTATTTGTTGTTA
GCGCCAAAACTCATACTGCATTGATTGAGTACCTTGGACGATACCTTGAATTTCTGCTCCAGGCCAATCC
CCAAGACTTCTGCGATATCTGTTACACTAGCTGCGTTGGACGTGAGCATTACAGGTACCGTTTTGCATGT
GTGGCAAACGATATGGAAGATTTAATTGGCCAACTTCAGAAGAGGCTTGGGTCTAAGGTTCCACCTAAAC
CGTCCTATAAAAGAGGAGCCCTCGCTTTTGCTTTCAGTGGACAAGGGACCCAGTTTCGTGGAATGGCAAC
AGAATTGGCTAAGGCATATAGTGGTTTTCGTAAGATAGTCAGTGATCTTGCTAAAAGAGCATCAGAACTG
TCCGGCCATGCAATCGACAGGTTTCTGCTTGCATATGACATTGGGGCTGAGAATGTTGCACCGGATAGTG
AAGCTGATCAAATCTGCATATTCGTTTACCAATGTAGTGTTCTCAGATGGCTCCAAACAATGGGGATTCG
TCCGTCAGCCGTGATCGGTCACAGCCTCGGTGAGATTAGCGCATCCGTAGCTGCTGGAGCATTGTCCTTG
GACTCTGCCCTTGACCTCGTAATAAGTAGAGCCAGGTTACTGAGGTCATCTACGAATGCCCCAGCTGGCA
TGGCAGCTATGTCTGCATCCCAGGATGAAGTAGTCGAACTCATAGGAAAGCTCGATTTAGATAAAGCTAA
TAGCCTCAGCGTGTCCGTAATAAACGGCCCCCAGAACACCGTTGTTTCAGGATCTTCTGCAGCAATAGAA
AGTATCGTTGCTCTCGCAAAGGGACGAAAAATCAAGGCCAGCGCACTCAACATTAACCAGGCATTCCATA
GTCCTTACGTCGATTCTGCAGTACCCGGCTTACGAGCTTGGAGTGAGAAACATATATCATCAGCTCGACC
ATTGCAAATCCCTTTGTACTCTACCCTCTTGGGCGCTCAAGTTTCTGAGGGTCAAATGTTAAATCCCGAT
CACTGGGTAGACCATGCTAGGAAACCCGTTCAGTTCGCACAAGCAGCCACTATAATGAAGGAATCTTTCA
CCGGAGTAATAATCGATATTGGACCTCAAGTTGTAGCATGGTCCCTGCTCTTAAGCAATGGTCTTACTTC
CGTGACCGCACTCGCCGCAAAGCGTGGCCGTTCACAGCAAGTGGCCTTCCTCTCCGCCTTAGCTGATCTT
TATCAGGACTACGGCGTCGTACCAGACTTTGTTGGACTGTACGCACAACAGGAGGACGCTTCCAGACTGA
AAAAGACCGATATCTTAACTTACCCCTTTCAGAGGGTTCGACGTTACCCTTCCTTTATACCCTCTAGAAG
GGCACCCACCCACGCTCATGTCCAAGACGAGGAAACTCTGTCATCAGGATCATCAACTCCAACCTTAGAA
AATACTGACCTGGACAGTGGGAAGGAATCTCTGATGGGACCAACAAGAGGGCTTTTGCGAGTCGATGATC
TTAGGGACTCAATAGTCAGTTCAGTCAAAGATGTCCTGGAATTGAAGAGTAACGAAGATCTGGACCTCAG
CGAGTCCCTTAATGCTCTTGGCATGGACTCTATAATGTTCGCTCAATTACGAAAAAGGATAGGGGAGGGC
CTCGGCCTGTCCGTTCCAATGGTTTTTCTCAGCGATGCCTTCAGTATTGGAGAAATGGTCAGTAACCTCG
TGGAACAGGCCGAAGCTTCCGAGGACAATTGAGCTTATATGAAGATGAAGATGAAATATTTGGTGTGTCA
AATAAAAAGCTTGTGTGCTTAAGTTTGTGTTTTTTTCTTGGCTTGTTGTGTTATGAATTTGTGGCTTTTT
CTAATATTAAATGAATGTAAGATCACATTATAATGAATAAACAAATGTTTCTATAATCCATTGTGAATGT
TTTGTTGGATCTCTTCTGCAGCATATAACTACTGTATGTGCTATGGTATGGACTATGGAATATGATTAAA
GATAAGCGCTGTTAGAGCTCTCCCGGCGCGCCGATATCGAGCTCAGTG
Features (pLannotate 1.2.2; 27 found; start..end, strand, type, name):
      4..158     +  CDS            lacZα (fragment): LacZα fragment of β-galactosidase; lacZ fragment
    224..248     +  misc_feature   RB T-DNA repeat: right border repeat from nopaline C58 T-DNA
    588..989     +  CDS            Y4CG_SINFN (fragment): Protein inferred from homology: Swiss-Prot protein existence level 3. From Sinorhizobium fredii (strain NBRC 101917 / NGR234).
   1549..2178    +  CDS            pVS1 StaA: stability protein from the Pseudomonas plasmid pVS1 (Heeb et al., 2000)
   2607..3680    +  CDS            pVS1 RepA: replication protein from the Pseudomonas plasmid pVS1 (Heeb et al., 2000)
   3746..3940    +  rep_origin     pVS1 oriV: origin of replication for the Pseudomonas plasmid pVS1 (Heeb et al., 2000)
   4143..4182    +  CDS            rop (fragment): Rop protein, which maintains plasmids at low copy number; rop
   4284..4424    +  misc_feature   bom: basis of mobility region from pBR322
   4610..5198    -  rep_origin     ori: high-copy-number ColE1/pMB1/pBR322/pUC origin of replication
   5285..6079    -  CDS            KanR: aminoglycoside phosphotransferase; aphA-3; confers resistance to kanamycin
   6504..6528    +  misc_feature   LB T-DNA repeat: left border repeat from nopaline C58 T-DNA
   6606..6780    -  polyA_signal   CaMV poly(A) signal: cauliflower mosaic virus polyadenylation signal
   6837..7629    -  CDS            NeoR/KanR (fragment): aminoglycoside phosphotransferase from Tn5; aph(3')-II (or nptII); confers resistance to neomycin, kanamycin, and G418 (Geneticin®)
   7697..8373    -  promoter       CaMV 35S promoter (enhanced): cauliflower mosaic virus 35S promoter with a duplicated enhancer region
   8463..8551    +  CDS            lacI (fragment): lac repressor; lacI; The lac repressor binds to the lac operator to inhibit transcription in E. coli. This inhibition can be relieved by adding lactose or isopropyl-β-D-thiogalactopyranoside (IPTG).
   8564..8585    +  protein_bind   CAP binding site: CAP binding activates transcription in the presence of cAMP. E. coli catabolite activator protein
   8600..8630    +  promoter       lac promoter: promoter for the E. coli lac operon
   8634..8656    +  protein_bind   lac operator (fragment): The lac repressor binds to the lac operator to inhibit transcription in E. coli. This inhibition can be relieved by adding lactose or isopropyl-β-D-thiogalactopyranoside (IPTG). lac repressor encoded by lacI
   8687..8712    +  misc_feature   MCS (fragment): pUC18/19 multiple cloning site
   9374..9429    +  misc_feature   TMV Ω: translational enhancer from the tobacco mosaic virus 5'-leader sequence (Gallie et al., 1988)
  10692..11037   +  promoter       CaMV 35S promoter: strong constitutive promoter from cauliflower mosaic virus
  10989..11035   +  promoter       minimal CaMV 35S promoter: minimal 35S promoter from cauliflower mosaic virus
  11066..11119   +  misc_feature   TMV Ω: translational enhancer from the tobacco mosaic virus 5'-leader sequence (Gallie et al., 1988)
  11128..12159   +  CDS            npgA: PPTA_EMENI - Also known as cfwA. Experimental evidence at protein level: Swiss-Prot protein existence level 1. Transfers the 4'-phosphopantetheine moiety from coenzyme A to a Ser of an acyl-carrier-protein. The enzyme is able to transfer the cofactor to a broad range of enzymes with acyl- or peptidyl-carrier protein domains. Required for primary biological processes such as growth and asexual/sexual development, and activates target enzymes involved in the synthesis of metabolites such as fatty acids, polyketides and nonribosomal peptides, lysine, siderophore, penicillin, sterigmatocystin, sha
  12188..12388   +  terminator     gene 7 terminator: transcription terminator for octopine-type Ti plasmid gene 7
  14165..14872   +  terminator     OCS terminator: octopine synthase terminator
  20478..20726   +  terminator     HSP terminator: efficient transcription terminator from the Arabidopsis thaliana heat shock protein 18.2 gene (Nagaya et al., 2010)
