[The description below was written by a language model from this plasmid's Addgene catalogue record and pLannotate feature annotations shown in this document.]
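Description:
P336-FBP_11 is a plant binary (T-DNA) vector built on the pTRANS_220d backbone for Agrobacterium-mediated delivery of an incomplete fungal bioluminescence pathway. Outside the T-DNA borders it carries a high-copy ColE1/pUC-type origin with the pBR322 bom region for propagation in E. coli. The pVS1 oriV, together with the RepA replication and StaA stability genes, maintains the plasmid in Agrobacterium. An aphA-3 kanamycin resistance gene provides bacterial selection. Between the nopaline-type left and right border repeats, next to the left border, lies a plant selection cassette in which an enhanced CaMV 35S promoter drives nptII (annotated as a fragment) with a CaMV polyadenylation signal. Remnants of the lac promoter/lacZα cloning region flank the insert site. The AarI sites used for assembly were destroyed during cloning.

The payload consists of four transcription units encoding genes from Neonothopanus nambi and Aspergillus nidulans. The first is caffeylpyruvate hydrolase (NnCPH) under the LHB1B1 promoter with the SlH4 terminator. The second is the A. nidulans phosphopantetheinyl transferase NPGA, driven by a short 35S promoter with the TMV Ω translational enhancer and ended by the Agrobacterium gene 7 terminator. The third is hispidin-3-hydroxylase (NnH3H) under the CmYLCV promoter with the OCS terminator. The fourth is hispidin synthase (NnHisps), also under CmYLCV, with the Arabidopsis HSP18.2 terminator. NPGA supplies the phosphopantetheinyl modification that carrier-domain enzymes such as hispidin synthase need for activity. The automated annotation recognises only npgA, the 35S/Ω elements and three of the terminators, so the other coding regions and promoters are known from the catalogue entry alone.

The luciferase gene Luz is deliberately omitted, so plants receiving this T-DNA should have the luciferin biosynthesis and recycling enzymes but no light-emitting step. The construct therefore serves as a negative control for auto-luminescent reporter experiments in plants.
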