Addgene plasmid #139702: P336-FBP_11
Purpose: T-DNA encoding Fungal Bioluminescent Pathway Components, control pathway, missing Luz
Depositing lab: Daniel Voytas. Depositing organization: University of Minnesota. Publication: Building customizable auto-luminescent luciferase-based reporters in plants. Khakhar A, Starker CG, Chamness JC, Lee N, Stokke S, Wang C, Swanson R, Rizvi F, Imaizumi T, Voytas DF. Elife. 2020 Mar 25;9. pii: 52786. doi: 10.7554/eLife.52786. PubMed 32209230.
Backbone
  Vector backbone: pTRANS_220d
  Vector type: Plant Expression, Luciferase
Growth in bacteria
  Bacterial resistance: Kanamycin, 50 μg/mL
  Growth temperature: 37°C
  Growth strain: DH5alpha
  Copy number: High Copy
Gene/Insert
  Gene/Insert name: pLHB1B1:NnCPH:tSlH4, p35S_Short_TMV 5':AsNPGA:tAtug7, pCmYLCV:NnH3H:AtuOcs, pCmYLCV:NnHisps:tHsp
  Species: Neonothopanus nambi and Aspergillus nidulans
  Promoter: various
  Cloning method: Restriction Enzyme; 5′ cloning site AarI (destroyed during cloning); 3′ cloning site AarI (destroyed during cloning)
Resource information
  A portion of this plasmid was derived from a plasmid made by: synthesized
Terms and licenses: Academic/Nonprofit Terms; Industry Terms: Not Available to Industry
How to cite: P336-FBP_11 was a gift from Daniel Voytas (Addgene plasmid # 139702 ; http://n2t.net/addgene:139702 ; RRID:Addgene_139702)
